>Addgene plasmid #229710 | pLViN-E-cadherin-GFP | addgene full sequence | sequence record 458291 | Addgene NGS Result
TGGAAGGGCTAATTCACTCCCAAAGAAGACAAGATATCCTTGATCTGTGGATCTACCACACACAAGGCTA
CTTCCCTGATTAGCAGAACTACACACCAGGGCCAGGGGTCAGATATCCACTGACCTTTGGATGGTGCTAC
AAGCTAGTACCAGTTGAGCCAGATAAGGTAGAAGAGGCCAATAAAGGAGAGAACACCAGCTTGTTACACC
CTGTGAGCCTGCATGGGATGGATGACCCGGAGAGAGAAGTGTTAGAGTGGAGGTTTGACAGCCGCCTAGC
ATTTCATCACGTGGCCCGAGAGCTGCATCCGGAGTACTTCAAGAACTGCTGATATCGAGCTTGCTACAAG
GGACTTTCCGCTGGGGACTTTCCAGGGAGGCGTGGCCTGGGCGGGACTGGGGAGTGGCGAGCCCTCAGAT
CCTGCATATAAGCAGCTGCTTTTTGCCTGTACTGGGTCTCTCTGGTTAGACCAGATCTGAGCCTGGGAGC
TCTCTGGCTAACTAGGGAACCCACTGCTTAAGCCTCAATAAAGCTTGCCTTGAGTGCTTCAAGTAGTGTG
TGCCCGTCTGTTGTGTGACTCTGGTAACTAGAGATCCCTCAGACCCTTTTAGTCAGTGTGGAAAATCTCT
AGCAGTGGCGCCCGAACAGGGACTTGAAAGCGAAAGGGAAACCAGAGGAGCTCTCTCGACGCAGGACTCG
GCTTGCTGAAGCGCGCACGGCAAGAGGCGAGGGGCGGCGACTGGTGAGTACGCCAAAAATTTTGACTAGC
GGAGGCTAGAAGGAGAGAGATGGGTGCGAGAGCGTCAGTATTAAGCGGGGGAGAATTAGATCGCGATGGG
AAAAAATTCGGTTAAGGCCAGGGGGAAAGAAAAAATATAAATTAAAACATATAGTATGGGCAAGCAGGGA
GCTAGAACGATTCGCAGTTAATCCTGGCCTGTTAGAAACATCAGAAGGCTGTAGACAAATACTGGGACAG
CTACAACCATCCCTTCAGACAGGATCAGAAGAACTTAGATCATTATATAATACAGTAGCAACCCTCTATT
GTGTGCATCAAAGGATAGAGATAAAAGACACCAAGGAAGCTTTAGACAAGATAGAGGAAGAGCAAAACAA
AAGTAAGACCACCGCACAGCAAGCGGCCGGCCGCTGATCTTCAGACCTGGAGGAGGAGATATGAGGGACA
ATTGGAGAAGTGAATTATATAAATATAAAGTAGTAAAAATTGAACCATTAGGAGTAGCACCCACCAAGGC
AAAGAGAAGAGTGGTGCAGAGAGAAAAAAGAGCAGTGGGAATAGGAGCTTTGTTCCTTGGGTTCTTGGGA
GCAGCAGGAAGCACTATGGGCGCAGCGTCAATGACGCTGACGGTACAGGCCAGACAATTATTGTCTGGTA
TAGTGCAGCAGCAGAACAATTTGCTGAGGGCTATTGAGGCGCAACAGCATCTGTTGCAACTCACAGTCTG
GGGCATCAAGCAGCTCCAGGCAAGAATCCTGGCTGTGGAAAGATACCTAAAGGATCAACAGCTCCTGGGG
ATTTGGGGTTGCTCTGGAAAACTCATTTGCACCACTGCTGTGCCTTGGAATGCTAGTTGGAGTAATAAAT
CTCTGGAACAGATTTGGAATCACACGACCTGGATGGAGTGGGACAGAGAAATTAACAATTACACAAGCTT
AATACACTCCTTAATTGAAGAATCGCAAAACCAGCAAGAAAAGAATGAACAAGAATTATTGGAATTAGAT
AAATGGGCAAGTTTGTGGAATTGGTTTAACATAACAAATTGGCTGTGGTATATAAAATTATTCATAATGA
TAGTAGGAGGCTTGGTAGGTTTAAGAATAGTTTTTGCTGTACTTTCTATAGTGAATAGAGTTAGGCAGGG
ATATTCACCATTATCGTTTCAGACCCACCTCCCAACCCCGAGGGGACCCGACAGGCCCGAAGGAATAGAA
GAAGAAGGTGGAGAGAGAGACAGAGACAGATCCATTCGATTAGTGAACGGATCTCGACGGTATCGCCTTT
AAAAGAAAAGGGGGGATTGGGGGGTACAGTGCAGGGGAAAGAATAGTAGACATAATAGCAACAGACATAC
AAACTAAAGAATTACAAAAACAAATTACAAAAATTCAAAATTTTCGGGTTTATTACAGGGACAGCAGAGA
TCCAGTTTATCGATAAGCTTGGGAGTTCCGCGTTACATAACTTACGGTAAATGGCCCGCCTGGCTGACCG
CCCAACGACCCCCGCCCATTGACGTCAATAATGACGTATGTTCCCATAGTAACGCCAATAGGGACTTTCC
ATTGACGTCAATGGGTGGAGTATTTACGGTAAACTGCCCACTTGGCAGTACATCAAGTGTATCATATGCC
AAGTACGCCCCCTATTGACGTCAATGACGGTAAATGGCCCGCCTGGCATTATGCCCAGTACATGACCTTA
TGGGACTTTCCTACTTGGCAGTACATCTACGTATTAGTCATCGCTATTACCATGGTGATGCGGTTTTGGC
AGTACATCAATGGGCGTGGATAGCGGTTTGACTCACGGGGATTTCCAAGTCTCCACCCCATTGACGTCAA
TGGGAGTTTGTTTTGGCACCAAAATCAACGGGACTTTCCAAAATGTCGTAACAACTCCGCCCCATTGACG
CAAATGGGCGGTAGGCGTGTACGGTGGGAGGTCTATATAAGCAGAGCTCGTTTAGTGAACCGTCAGATCG
CCTGGAGACGCCATCCACGCTGTTTTGACCTCCATAGAAGACACCGACTCTAGCTAGAGGATCCCCCGGG
CTGCAGGAATTCGGCGCGCCACGCGTCCAGCCATGGGCCCTTGGAGCCGCAGCCTCTCGGCGCTGCTGCT
GCTGCTGCAGGTCTCCTCTTGGCTCTGCCAGGAGCCGGAGCCCTGCCACCCTGGCTTTGACGCCGAGAGC
TACACGTTCACGGTGCCCCGGCGCCACCTGGAGAGAGGCCGCGTCCTGGGCAGAGTGAATTTTGAAGATT
GCACCGGTCGACAAAGGACAGCCTATTTTTCCCTCGACACCCGATTCAAAGTGGGCACAGATGGTGTGAT
TACAGTCAAAAGGCCTCTACGGTTTCATAACCCACAGATCCATTTCTTGGTCTACGCCTGGGACTCCACC
TACAGAAAGTTTTCCACCAAAGTCACGCTGAATACAGTGGGGCACCACCACCGCCCCCCGCCCCATCAGG
CCTCCGTTTCTGGAATCCAAGCAGAATTGCTCACATTTCCCAACTCCTCTCCTGGCCTCAGAAGACAGAA
GAGAGACTGGGTTATTCCTCCCATCAGCTGCCCAGAAAATGAAAAAGGCCCATTTCCTAAAAACCTGGTT
CAGATCAAATCCAACAAAGACAAAGAAGGCAAGGTTTTCTACAGCATCACTGGCCAAGGAGCTGACACAC
CCCCTGTTGGTGTCTTTATTATTGAAAGAGAAACAGGATGGCTGAAGGTGACAGAGCCTCTGGATAGAGA
ACGCATTGCCACATACACTCTCTTCTCTCACGCTGTGTCATCCAACGGGAATGCAGTTGAGGATCCAATG
GAGATTTTGATCACGGTAACCGATCAGAATGACAACAAGCCCGAATTCACCCAGGAGGTCTTTAAGGGGT
CTGTCATGGAAGGTGCTCTTCCAGGAACCTCTGTGATGGAGGTCACAGCCACAGACGCGGACGATGATGT
GAACACCTACAATGCCGCCATCGCTTACACCATCCTCAGCCAAGATCCTGAGCTCCCTGACAAAAATATG
TTCACCATTAACAGGAACACAGGAGTCATCAGTGTGGTCACCACTGGGCTGGACCGAGAGAGTTTCCCTA
CGTATACCCTGGTGGTTCAAGCTGCTGACCTTCAAGGTGAGGGGTTAAGCACAACAGCAACAGCTGTGAT
CACAGTCACTGACACCAACGATAATCCTCCGATCTTCAATCCCACCACGTACAAGGGTCAGGTGCCTGAG
AACGAGGCTAACGTCGTAATCACCACACTGAAAGTGACTGATGCTGATGCCCCCAATACCCCAGCGTGGG
AGGCTGTATACACCATATTGAATGATGATGGTGGACAATTTGTCGTCACCACAAATCCAGTGAACAACGA
TGGCATTTTGAAAACAGCAAAGGGCTTGGATTTTGAGGCCAAGCAGCAGTACATTCTACACGTAGCAGTG
ACGAATGTGGTACCTTTTGAGGTCTCTCTCACCACCTCCACAGCCACCGTCACCGTGGATGTGCTGGATG
TGAATGAAGCCCCCATCTTTGTGCCTCCTGAAAAGAGAGTGGAAGTGTCCGAGGACTTTGGCGTGGGCCA
GGAAATCACATCCTACACTGCCCAGGAGCCAGACACATTTATGGAACAGAAAATAACATATCGGATTTGG
AGAGACACTGCCAACTGGCTGGAGATTAATCCGGACACTGGTGCCATTTCCACTCGGGCTGAGCTGGACA
GGGAGGATTTTGAGCACGTGAAGAACAGCACGTACACAGCCCTAATCATAGCTACAGACAATGGTTCTCC
AGTTGCTACTGGAACAGGGACACTTCTGCTGATCCTGTCTGATGTGAATGACAACGCCCCCATACCAGAA
CCTCGAACTATATTCTTCTGTGAGAGGAATCCAAAGCCTCAGGTCATAAACATCATTGATGCAGACCTTC
CTCCCAATACATCTCCCTTCACAGCAGAACTAACACACGGGGCGAGTGCCAACTGGACCATTCAGTACAA
CGACCCAACCCAAGAATCTATCATTTTGAAGCCAAAGATGGCCTTAGAGGTGGGTGACTACAAAATCAAT
CTCAAGCTCATGGATAACCAGAATAAAGACCAAGTGACCACCTTAGAGGTCAGCGTGTGTGACTGTGAAG
GGGCCGCCGGCGTCTGTAGGAAGGCACAGCCTGTCGAAGCAGGATTGCAAATTCCTGCCATTCTGGGGAT
TCTTGGAGGAATTCTTGCTTTGCTAATTCTGATTCTGCTGCTCTTGCTGTTTCTTCGGAGGAGAGCGGTG
GTCAAAGAGCCCTTACTGCCCCCAGAGGATGACACCCGGGACAACGTTTATTACTATGATGAAGAAGGAG
GCGGAGAAGAGGACCAGGACTTTGACTTGAGCCAGCTGCACAGGGGCCTGGACGCTCGGCCTGAAGTGAC
TCGTAACGACGTTGCACCAACCCTCATGAGTGTCCCCCGGTATCTTCCCCGCCCTGCCAATCCCGATGAA
ATTGGAAATTTTATTGATGAAAATCTGAAAGCGGCTGATACTGACCCCACAGCCCCGCCTTATGATTCTC
TGCTCGTGTTTGACTATGAAGGAAGCGGTTCCGAAGCTGCTAGTCTGAGCTCCCTGAACTCCTCAGAGTC
AGACAAAGACCAGGACTATGACTACTTGAACGAATGGGGCAATCGCTTCAAGAAGCTGGCTGACATGTAC
GGAGGCGGCGAGGACGACCCGCGGGCCCGGGATCCACCGGTCGCCACCATGGTGAGCAAGGGCGAGGAGC
TGTTCACCGGGGTGGTGCCCATCCTGGTCGAGCTGGACGGCGACGTAAACGGCCACAAGTTCAGCGTGTC
CGGCGAGGGCGAGGGCGATGCCACCTACGGCAAGCTGACCCTGAAGTTCATCTGCACCACCGGCAAGCTG
CCCGTGCCCTGGCCCACCCTCGTGACCACCCTGACCTACGGCGTGCAGTGCTTCAGCCGCTACCCCGACC
ACATGAAGCAGCACGACTTCTTCAAGTCCGCCATGCCCGAAGGCTACGTCCAGGAGCGCACCATCTTCTT
CAAGGACGACGGCAACTACAAGACCCGCGCCGAGGTGAAGTTCGAGGGCGACACCCTGGTGAACCGCATC
GAGCTGAAGGGCATCGACTTCAAGGAGGACGGCAACATCCTGGGGCACAAGCTGGAGTACAACTACAACA
GCCACAACGTCTATATCATGGCCGACAAGCAGAAGAACGGCATCAAGGTGAACTTCAAGATCCGCCACAA
CATCGAGGACGGCAGCGTGCAGCTCGCCGACCACTACCAGCAGAACACCCCCATCGGCGACGGCCCCGTG
CTGCTGCCCGACAACCACTACCTGAGCACCCAGTCCGCCCTGAGCAAAGACCCCAACGAGAAGCGCGATC
ACATGGTCCTGCTGGAGTTCGTGACCGCCGCCGGGATCACTCTCGGCATGGACGAGCTGTACAAGTAACT
CGAGCCTCTAGACAGCGCTCACCGGTCGTTAACTAACTTAAGCTAGCAACGGTTTCCCTCTAGCGGGATC
AATTCCGCCCCCCCCCCCTAACGTTACTGGCCGAAGCCGCTTGGAATAAGGCCGGTGTGCGTTTGTCTAT
ATGTTATTTTCCACCATATTGCCGTCTTTTGGCAATGTGAGGGCCCGGAAACCTGGCCCTGTCTTCTTGA
CGAGCATTCCTAGGGGTCTTTCCCCTCTCGCCAAAGGAATGCAAGGTCTGTTGAATGTCGTGAAGGAAGC
AGTTCCTCTGGAAGCTTCTTGAAGACAAACAACGTCTGTAGCGACCCTTTGCAGGCAGCGGAACCCCCCA
CCTGGCGACAGGTGCCTCTGCGGCCAAAAGCCACGTGTATAAGATACACCTGCAAAGGCGGCACAACCCC
AGTGCCACGTTGTGAGTTGGATAGTTGTGGAAAGAGTCAAATGGCTCTCCTCAAGCGTATTCAACAAGGG
GCTGAAGGATGCCCAGAAGGTACCCCATTGTATGGGATCTGATCTGGGGCCTCGGTGCACATGCTTTACA
TGTGTTTAGTCGAGGTTAAAAAAACGTCTAGGCCCCCCGAACCACGGGGACGTGGTTTTCCTTTGAAAAA
CACGATAATACCATGATTGAACAAGATGGATTGCACGCAGGTTCTCCGGCCGCTTGGGTGGAGAGGCTAT
TCGGCTATGACTGGGCACAACAGACAATCGGCTGCTCTGATGCCGCCGTGTTCCGGCTGTCAGCGCAGGG
GCGCCCGGTTCTTTTTGTCAAGACCGACCTGTCCGGTGCCCTGAATGAACTGCAGGACGAGGCAGCGCGG
CTATCGTGGCTGGCCACGACGGGCGTTCCTTGCGCAGCTGTGCTCGACGTTGTCACTGAAGCGGGAAGGG
ACTGGCTGCTATTGGGCGAAGTGCCGGGGCAGGATCTCCTGTCATCTCACCTTGCTCCTGCCGAGAAAGT
ATCCATCATGGCTGATGCAATGCGGCGGCTGCATACGCTTGATCCGGCTACCTGCCCATTCGACCACCAA
GCGAAACATCGCATCGAGCGAGCACGTACTCGGATGGAAGCCGGTCTTGTCGATCAGGATGATCTGGACG
AAGAGCATCAGGGGCTCGCGCCAGCCGAACTGTTCGCCAGGCTCAAGGCGCGCATGCCCGACGGCGAGGA
TCTCGTCGTGACCCATGGCGATGCCTGCTTGCCGAATATCATGGTGGAAAATGGCCGCTTTTCTGGATTC
ATCGACTGTGGCCGGCTGGGTGTGGCGGACCGCTATCAGGACATAGCGTTGGCTACCCGTGATATTGCTG
AAGAGCTTGGCGGCGAATGGGCTGACCGCTTCCTCGTGCTTTACGGTATCGCCGCTCCCGATTCGCAGCG
CATCGCCTTCTATCGCCTTCTTGACGAGTTCTTCTGACCCGGGCGGGGCGCGTCTGGAACAATCAACCTC
TGGATTACAAAATTTGTGAAAGATTGACTGGTATTCTTAACTATGTTGCTCCTTTTACGCTATGTGGATA
CGCTGCTTTAATGCCTTTGTATCATGCTATTGCTTCCCGTATGGCTTTCATTTTCTCCTCCTTGTATAAA
TCCTGGTTGCTGTCTCTTTATGAGGAGTTGTGGCCCGTTGTCAGGCAACGTGGCGTGGTGTGCACTGTGT
TTGCTGACGCAACCCCCACTGGTTGGGGCATTGCCACCACCTGTCAGCTCCTTTCCGGGACTTTCGCTTT
CCCCCTCCCTATTGCCACGGCGGAACTCATCGCCGCCTGCCTTGCCCGCTGCTGGACAGGGGCTCGGCTG
TTGGGCACTGACAATTCCGTGGTGTTGTCGGGGAAGCTGACGTCCTTTCCATGGCTGCTCGCCTGTGTTG
CCACCTGGATTCTGCGCGGGACGTCCTTCTGCTACGTCCCTTCGGCCCTCAATCCAGCGGACCTTCCTTC
CCGCGGCCTGCTGCCGGCTCTGCGGCCTCTTCCGCGTCTTCGCCTTCGCCCTCAGACGAGTCGGATCTCC
CTTTGGGCCGCCTCCCCGCCTGGAATTAATTCTGCAGTCGAGACCTAGAAAAACATGGAGCAATCACAAG
TAGCAATACAGCAGCTACCAATGCTGATTGTGCCTGGCTAGAAGCACAAGAGGAGGAGGAGGTGGGTTTT
CCAGTCACACCTCAGGTACCTTTAAGACCAATGACTTACAAGGCAGCTGTAGATCTTAGCCACTTTTTAA
AAGAAAAGAGGGGACTGGAAGGGCTAATTCACTCCCAACGAAGACAAGATATCCTTGATCTGTGGATCTA
CCACACACAAGGCTACTTCCCTGATTAGCAGAACTACACACCAGGGCCAGGGGTCAGATATCCACTGACC
TTTGGATGGTGCTACAAGCTAGTACCAGTTGAGCCAGATAAGGTAGAAGAGGCCAATAAAGGAGAGAACA
CCAGCTTGTTACACCCTGTGAGCCTGCATGGGATGGATGACCCGGAGAGAGAAGTGTTAGAGTGGAGGTT
TGACAGCCGCCTAGCATTTCATCACGTGGCCCGAGAGCTGCATCCGGAGTACTTCAAGAACTGCTGATAT
CGAGCTTGCTACAAGGGACTTTCCGCTGGGGACTTTCCAGGGAGGCGTGGCCTGGGCGGGACTGGGGAGT
GGCGAGCCCTCAGATCCTGCATATAAGCAGCTGCTTTTTGCCTGTACTGGGTCTCTCTGGTTAGACCAGA
TCTGAGCCTGGGAGCTCTCTGGCTAACTAGGGAACCCACTGCTTAAGCCTCAATAAAGCTTGCCTTGAGT
GCTTCAAGTAGTGTGTGCCCGTCTGTTGTGTGACTCTGGTAACTAGAGATCCCTCAGACCCTTTTAGTCA
GTGTGGAAAATCTCTAGCAGTAGTAGTTCATGTCATCTTATTATTCAGTATTTATAACTTGCAAAGAAAT
GAATATCAGAGAGTGAGAGGCCTTGACATTGCTAGCGTTTACCGTCGACCTCTAGCTAGAGCTTGGCGTA
ATCATGGTCATAGCTGTTTCCTGTGTGAAATTGTTATCCGCTCACAATTCCACACAACATACGAGCCGGA
AGCATAAAGTGTAAAGCCTGGGGTGCCTAATGAGTGAGCTAACTCACATTAATTGCGTTGCGCTCACTGC
CCGCTTTCCAGTCGGGAAACCTGTCGTGCCAGCTGCATTAATGAATCGGCCAACGCGCGGGGAGAGGCGG
TTTGCGTATTGGGCGCTCTTCCGCTTCCTCGCTCACTGACTCGCTGCGCTCGGTCGTTCGGCTGCGGCGA
GCGGTATCAGCTCACTCAAAGGCGGTAATACGGTTATCCACAGAATCAGGGGATAACGCAGGAAAGAACA
TGTGAGCAAAAGGCCAGCAAAAGGCCAGGAACCGTAAAAAGGCCGCGTTGCTGGCGTTTTTCCATAGGCT
CCGCCCCCCTGACGAGCATCACAAAAATCGACGCTCAAGTCAGAGGTGGCGAAACCCGACAGGACTATAA
AGATACCAGGCGTTTCCCCCTGGAAGCTCCCTCGTGCGCTCTCCTGTTCCGACCCTGCCGCTTACCGGAT
ACCTGTCCGCCTTTCTCCCTTCGGGAAGCGTGGCGCTTTCTCATAGCTCACGCTGTAGGTATCTCAGTTC
GGTGTAGGTCGTTCGCTCCAAGCTGGGCTGTGTGCACGAACCCCCCGTTCAGCCCGACCGCTGCGCCTTA
TCCGGTAACTATCGTCTTGAGTCCAACCCGGTAAGACACGACTTATCGCCACTGGCAGCAGCCACTGGTA
ACAGGATTAGCAGAGCGAGGTATGTAGGCGGTGCTACAGAGTTCTTGAAGTGGTGGCCTAACTACGGCTA
CACTAGAAGAACAGTATTTGGTATCTGCGCTCTGCTGAAGCCAGTTACCTTCGGAAAAAGAGTTGGTAGC
TCTTGATCCGGCAAACAAACCACCGCTGGTAGCGGTGGTTTTTTTGTTTGCAAGCAGCAGATTACGCGCA
GAAAAAAAGGATCTCAAGAAGATCCTTTGATCTTTTCTACGGGGTCTGACGCTCAGTGGAACGAAAACTC
ACGTTAAGGGATTTTGGTCATGAGATTATCAAAAAGGATCTTCACCTAGATCCTTTTAAATTAAAAATGA
AGTTTTAAATCAATCTAAAGTATATATGAGTAAACTTGGTCTGACAGTTACCAATGCTTAATCAGTGAGG
CACCTATCTCAGCGATCTGTCTATTTCGTTCATCCATAGTTGCCTGACTCCCCGTCGTGTAGATAACTAC
GATACGGGAGGGCTTACCATCTGGCCCCAGTGCTGCAATGATACCGCGAGACCCACGCTCACCGGCTCCA
GATTTATCAGCAATAAACCAGCCAGCCGGAAGGGCCGAGCGCAGAAGTGGTCCTGCAACTTTATCCGCCT
CCATCCAGTCTATTAATTGTTGCCGGGAAGCTAGAGTAAGTAGTTCGCCAGTTAATAGTTTGCGCAACGT
TGTTGCCATTGCTACAGGCATCGTGGTGTCACGCTCGTCGTTTGGTATGGCTTCATTCAGCTCCGGTTCC
CAACGATCAAGGCGAGTTACATGATCCCCCATGTTGTGCAAAAAAGCGGTTAGCTCCTTCGGTCCTCCGA
TCGTTGTCAGAAGTAAGTTGGCCGCAGTGTTATCACTCATGGTTATGGCAGCACTGCATAATTCTCTTAC
TGTCATGCCATCCGTAAGATGCTTTTCTGTGACTGGTGAGTACTCAACCAAGTCATTCTGAGAATAGTGT
ATGCGGCGACCGAGTTGCTCTTGCCCGGCGTCAATACGGGATAATACCGCGCCACATAGCAGAACTTTAA
AAGTGCTCATCATTGGAAAACGTTCTTCGGGGCGAAAACTCTCAAGGATCTTACCGCTGTTGAGATCCAG
TTCGATGTAACCCACTCGTGCACCCAACTGATCTTCAGCATCTTTTACTTTCACCAGCGTTTCTGGGTGA
GCAAAAACAGGAAGGCAAAATGCCGCAAAAAAGGGAATAAGGGCGACACGGAAATGTTGAATACTCATAC
TCTTCCTTTTTCAATATTATTGAAGCATTTATCAGGGTTATTGTCTCATGAGCGGATACATATTTGAATG
TATTTAGAAAAATAAACAAATAGGGGTTCCGCGCACATTTCCCCGAAAAGTGCCACCTGACGTCGACGGA
TCGGGAGATCAACTTGTTTATTGCAGCTTATAATGGTTACAAATAAAGCAATAGCATCACAAATTTCACA
AATAAAGCATTTTTTTCACTGCATTCTAGTTGTGGTTTGTCCAAACTCATCAATGTATCTTATCATGTCT
GGATCAACTGGATAACTCAAGCTAACCAAAATCATCCCAAACTTCCCACCCCATACCCTATTACCACTGC
CAATTACCTGTGGTTTCATTTACTCTAAACCTGTGATTCCTCTGAATTATTTTCATTTTAAAGAAATTGT
ATTTGTTAAATATGTACTACAAACTTAGTAGT
Features (pLannotate 1.2.2; 26 found; start..end, strand, type, name):
    377..634     +  LTR            5' LTR (truncated): truncated 5' long terminal repeat (LTR) from HIV-1
    681..806     +  misc_feature   HIV-1 Ψ: packaging signal of human immunodeficiency virus type 1
    790..1128    +  CDS            HIV-1 gag (fragment): gag protein from human immunodeficiency virus 1; gag
   1303..1536    +  misc_feature   RRE: The Rev response element (RRE) of HIV-1 allows for Rev-dependent mRNA export from the nucleus to the cytoplasm.
   1913..2013    +  CDS            Rev (fragment): human immunodeficiency virus 1 (HIV-1) Rev protein; rev; enhances nuclear export of unspliced and incompletely spliced viral mRNAs
   2028..2143    +  misc_feature   cPPT/CTS: central polypurine tract and central termination sequence of HIV-1 (lacking the first T)
   2201..2504    +  enhancer       CMV enhancer: human cytomegalovirus immediate early enhancer
   2505..2708    +  promoter       CMV promoter: human cytomegalovirus (CMV) immediate early promoter
   2784..2813    +  misc_feature   MCS (fragment): pBluescript multiple cloning site
   2833..5478    +  CDS            CDH1: CADH1_HUMAN - Also known as CDHE, UVO. Experimental evidence at protein level: Swiss-Prot protein existence level 1. (Microbial infection) Serves as a receptor for Listeria monocytogenes; internalin A (InlA) binds to this protein and promotes uptake of the bacteria. From Homo sapiens (Human).
   5479..5501    +  misc_feature   MCS (fragment): multiple cloning site
   5509..6228    +  CDS            EGFP: the original enhanced GFP (Yang et al., 1996) mammalian codon-optimized
   6309..6870    +  misc_feature   IRES: internal ribosome entry site (IRES) of the encephalomyocarditis virus (EMCV)
   6873..7664    +  CDS            neo: KKA2_KLEPN - Also known as kan, nptII. Experimental evidence at protein level: Swiss-Prot protein existence level 1. Resistance to kanamycin, neomycin, paromomycin, ribostamycin, butirosin and gentamicin B. From Klebsiella pneumoniae.
   7691..8279    +  misc_feature   WPRE: woodchuck hepatitis virus posttranscriptional regulatory element
   8296..8814    +  CDS            nef (fragment): NEF_HV1BR - Experimental evidence at protein level: Swiss-Prot protein existence level 1. Extracellular Nef protein targets CD4(+) T-lymphocytes for apoptosis by interacting with CXCR4 surface receptors (PubMed:14990729). From Human immunodeficiency virus type 1 group M subtype B (isolate BRU/LAI) (HIV-1).
   8862..9119    +  LTR            5' LTR (truncated): truncated 5' long terminal repeat (LTR) from HIV-1
   9269..9291    -  protein_bind   lac operator (fragment): The lac repressor binds to the lac operator to inhibit transcription in E. coli. This inhibition can be relieved by adding lactose or isopropyl-β-D-thiogalactopyranoside (IPTG). lac repressor encoded by lacI
   9295..9325    -  promoter       lac promoter: promoter for the E. coli lac operon
   9340..9361    -  protein_bind   CAP binding site: CAP binding activates transcription in the presence of cAMP. E. coli catabolite activator protein
   9374..9466    -  CDS            lacI (fragment): lac repressor; lacI; The lac repressor binds to the lac operator to inhibit transcription in E. coli. This inhibition can be relieved by adding lactose or isopropyl-β-D-thiogalactopyranoside (IPTG).
   9649..10237   -  rep_origin     ori: high-copy-number ColE1/pMB1/pBR322/pUC origin of replication
  10408..11268   -  CDS            AmpR: β-lactamase; bla; confers resistance to ampicillin, carbenicillin, and related antibiotics
  11269..11373   -  promoter       AmpR promoter: bla
  11421..11555   +  polyA_signal   SV40 poly(A) signal: SV40 polyadenylation signal
  11722..329     +  CDS            nef (fragment) (across the origin): NEF_HV1BR - Experimental evidence at protein level: Swiss-Prot protein existence level 1. Extracellular Nef protein targets CD4(+) T-lymphocytes for apoptosis by interacting with CXCR4 surface receptors (PubMed:14990729). From Human immunodeficiency virus type 1 group M subtype B (isolate BRU/LAI) (HIV-1).
