[The description below was written by a language model from this plasmid's Addgene catalogue record and pLannotate feature annotations shown in this document.]
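Description:
pLViN-E-cadherin-GFP is an HIV-1-based lentiviral transfer plasmid for expressing human E-cadherin (CDH1) fused at its C terminus to EGFP in mammalian cells. It is built on the backbone listed as PLViP and totals about 11.7 kb in the sequenced record. In bacteria it is maintained through a high-copy ColE1/pUC-type origin and selected with ampicillin via the β-lactamase gene; remnants of a lac promoter/operator region and a lacI fragment are carried over from the cloning backbone and have no stated role.

The viral portion is flanked by two LTR elements (both annotated by the software as truncated 5' LTRs, with adjacent nef-derived sequence) and contains the Ψ packaging signal with a partial gag sequence, the Rev response element for Rev-dependent nuclear export of the genomic RNA, and the cPPT/CTS, which aids nuclear import in transduced cells. Between these elements, the CMV enhancer and immediate early promoter drive a single bicistronic transcript. The CDH1 open reading frame is joined through a short multiple-cloning-site linker to EGFP, followed by an EMCV IRES and the neo (nptII) gene, so cells expressing the fusion also express a neomycin-class resistance marker that should allow drug selection of stable transductants. A WPRE downstream of neo enhances transcript stability and expression.

The record gives the purpose as lentiviral expression of GFP-tagged E-cadherin. The associated publication concerns E-cadherin–actin coupling, cortical flow and contact inhibition of epithelial cell locomotion, which is consistent with use for live fluorescence imaging of cadherin at cell–cell contacts. Packaging functions are not encoded on the plasmid and must be supplied separately.
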