Addgene plasmid #229710: pLViN-E-cadherin-GFP
Purpose: Lentiviral expression of E-cadherin-GFPTG in mammalian cells
Depositing lab: Alpha Yap. Depositing organization: University of Queensland. Publication: An E-cadherin-actin clutch translates the mechanical force of cortical flow for cell-cell contact to inhibit epithelial cell locomotion. Noordstra I, Hermoso MD, Schimmel L, Bonfim-Melo A, Currin-Ross D, Duong CN, Kalappurakkal JM, Morris RG, Vestweber D, Mayor S, Gordon E, Roca-Cusachs P, Yap AS. Dev Cell. 2023 Sep 25;58(18):1748-1763.e6. doi: 10.1016/j.devcel.2023.06.011. Epub 2023 Jul 21. PubMed 37480844.
Backbone
  Vector backbone: PLViP
  Backbone size w/o insert (bp): 8357
  Vector type: Mammalian Expression, Lentiviral
Growth in bacteria
  Bacterial resistance: Ampicillin, 100 μg/mL
  Growth temperature: 37°C
  Growth strain: NEB Stable
  Copy number: High Copy
Gene/Insert
  Gene/Insert name: CDH1 E-CADHERIN Human
  Species: H. sapiens (human)
  Insert size (bp): 3366
  Entrez Gene: CDH1 (a.k.a. Arc-1, BCDS1, CD324, CDHE, ECAD, LCAM, UVO)
  Promoter: CMV promoter
  Tag / fusion protein: EGFP (C terminal on insert)
  Cloning method: Gibson Cloning
Terms and licenses: Academic/Nonprofit Terms; Industry Terms: Not Available to Industry
How to cite: pLViN-E-cadherin-GFP was a gift from Alpha Yap (Addgene plasmid # 229710 ; http://n2t.net/addgene:229710 ; RRID:Addgene_229710)
